>Addgene plasmid #222572 | pPB-cT3G-cERP2-TET1 | addgene full sequence | sequence record 442482 | Addgene NGS Result
ATCACCTCGAGTTTACTCCCTATCAGTGATAGAGAACGTATGAAGAGTTTACTCCCTATCAGTGATAGAG
AACGTATGCAGACTTTACTCCCTATCAGTGATAGAGAACGTATAAGGAGTTTACTCCCTATCAGTGATAG
AGAACGTATGACCAGTTTACTCCCTATCAGTGATAGAGAACGTATCTACAGTTTACTCCCTATCAGTGAT
AGAGAACGTATATCCAGTTTACTCCCTATCAGTGATAGAGAACGTATAAGCTTGCCTATATAAGCAGAGC
TCGTTTAGTGAACCGTCAGATCGCCTGGAGACGCCATCCACGCTGTTTTGACCTCCATAGAAGACACCGG
GACCGATCCAGCCTACCACAAGTTTGTACAAAAAAGCAGGCTTAGCCACCATGTCTCGATCCCGCCATGC
AAGGCCTTCCAGATTAGTCAGGAAGGAAGATGTAAACAAAAAAAAGAAAAACAGCCAACTACGAAAGACA
ACCAAGGGAGCCAACAAAAATGTGGCATCAGTCAAGACTTTAAGCCCTGGAAAATTAAAGCAATTAATTC
AAGAAAGAGATGTTAAGAAAAAAACAGAACCTAAACCACCCGTGCCAGTCAGAAGCCTTCTGACAAGAGC
TGGAGCAGCACGCATGAATTTGGATAGGACTGAGGTTCTTTTTCAGAACCCAGAGTCCTTAACCTGCAAT
GGGTTTACAATGGCGCTACGAAGCACCTCTCTTAGCAGGCGACTCTCCCAACCCCCACTGGTCGTAGCCA
AATCCAAAAAGGTTCCACTTTCTAAGGGTTTAGAAAAGCAACATGATTGTGATTATAAGATACTCCCTGC
TTTGGGAGTAAAGCACTCAGAAAATGATTCGGTTCCAATGCAAGACACCCAAGTCCTTCCTGATATAGAG
ACTCTAATTGGTGTACAAAATCCCTCTTTACTTAAAGGTAAGAGCCAAGAGACAACTCAGTTTTGGTCCC
AAAGAGTTGAGGATTCCAAGATCAATATCCCTACCCACAGTGGCCCTGCAGCTGAGATCCTTCCTGGGCC
ACTGGAAGGGACACGCTGTGGTGAAGGACTATTCTCTGAAGAGACATTGAATGATACCAGTGGTTCCCCA
AAAATGTTTGCTCAGGACACAGTGTGTGCTCCTTTTCCCCAAAGAGCAACCCCCAAAGTTACCTCTCAAG
GAAACCCCAGCATTCAGTTAGAAGAGTTGGGTTCACGAGTAGAATCTCTTAAGTTATCTGATTCTTACCT
GGATCCCATTAAAAGTGAACATGATTGCTACCCCACCTCCAGTCTTAATAAGGTTATACCTGACTTGAAC
CTTAGAAACTGCTTGGCTCTTGGTGGGTCTACGTCTCCTACCTCTGTAATAAAATTCCTCTTGGCAGGCT
CAAAACAAGCGACCCTTGGTGCTAAACCAGATCATCAAGAGGCCTTCGAAGCTACTGCAAATCAACAGGA
AGTTTCTGATACCACCTCTTTCCTAGGACAGGCCTTTGGTGCTATCCCACATCAATGGGAACTTCCTGGT
GCTGACCCAGTTCATGGTGAGGCCCTGGGTGAGACCCCAGATCTACCAGAGATTCCTGGTGCTATTCCAG
TCCAAGGAGAGGTCTTTGGTACTATTTTAGACCAACAAGAAACTCTTGGTATGAGTGGGAGTGTTGTCCC
AGACTTGCCTGTCTTCCTTCCTGTTCCTCCAAATCCAATTGCTACCTTTAATGCTCCTTCCAAATGGCCT
GAGCCCCAAAGCACTGTCTCATATGGACTTGCAGTCCAGGGTGCTATACAGATTTTGCCTTTGGGCTCAG
GACACACTCCTCAATCATCATCAAACTCAGAGAAAAATTCATTACCTCCAGTAATGGCTATAAGCAATGT
AGAAAATGAGAAGCAGGTTCATATAAGCTTCCTGCCAGCTAACACTCAGGGGTTCCCATTAGCCCCTGAG
AGAGGACTCTTCCATGCTTCACTGGGTATAGCCCAACTCTCTCAGGCTGGTCCTAGCAAATCAGACAGAG
GGAGCTCCCAGGTCAGTGTAACCAGCACAGTTCATGTTGTCAACACCACAGTGGTGACTATGCCAGTGCC
AATGGTCAGTACCTCCTCTTCTTCCTATACCACTTTGCTACCGACTTTGGAAAAGAAGAAAAGAAAGCGA
TGTGGGGTCTGTGAACCCTGCCAGCAGAAGACCAACTGTGGTGAATGCACTTACTGCAAGAACAGAAAGA
ACAGCCATCAGATCTGTAAGAAAAGAAAATGTGAGGAGCTGAAAAAGAAACCATCTGTTGTTGTGCCTCT
GGAGGTTATAAAGGAAAACAAGAGGCCCCAGAGGGAAAAGAAGCCCAAAGTTTTAAAGGCAGATTTTGAC
AACAAACCAGTAAATGGCCCCAAGTCAGAATCCATGGACTACAGTAGATGTGGTCATGGGGAAGAACAAA
AATTGGAATTGAACCCACATACTGTTGAAAATGTAACTAAAAATGAAGACAGCATGACAGGCATCGAGGT
GGAGAAGTGGACACAAAACAAGAAATCACAGTTAACTGATCACGTGAAAGGAGATTTTAGTGCTAATGTC
CCAGAAGCTGAAAAATCGAAAAACTCTGAAGTTGACAAGAAACGAACCAAATCTCCAAAATTGTTTGTAC
AAACCGTAAGAAATGGCATTAAACATGTACACTGTTTACCAGCTGAAACAAATGTTTCATTTAAAAAATT
CAATATTGAAGAATTCGGCAAGACATTGGAAAACAATTCTTATAAATTCCTAAAAGACACTGCAAACCAT
AAAAACGCTATGAGCTCTGTTGCTACTGATATGAGTTGTGATCATCTCAAGGGGAGAAGTAACGTTTTAG
TATTCCAGCAGCCTGGCTTTAACTGCAGTTCCATTCCACATTCTTCACACTCCATCATAAATCATCATGC
TAGTATACACAATGAAGGTGATCAACCAAAAACTCCTGAGAATATACCAAGTAAAGAACCAAAAGATGGA
TCTCCCGTTCAACCAAGTCTCTTATCGTTAATGAAAGATAGGAGATTAACATTGGAGCAAGTGGTAGCCA
TAGAGGCCCTGACTCAACTCTCAGAAGCCCCATCAGAGAATTCCTCCCCATCAAAGTCAGAGAAGGATGA
GGAATCAGAGCAGAGAACAGCCAGTTTGCTTAATAGCTGCAAAGCTATCCTCTACACTGTAAGAAAAGAC
CTCCAAGACCCAAACTTACAGGGAGAGCCACCAAAACTTAATCACTGTCCATCTTTGGAAAAACAAAGTT
CATGCAACACGGTGGTTTTCAATGGGCAAACTACTACCCTTTCCAACTCACATATCAACTCAGCTACTAA
CCAAGCATCCACAAAGTCACATGAATATTCAAAAGTCACAAATTCATTATCTCTTTTTATACCAAAATCA
AATTCATCCAAGATTGACACCAATAAAAGTATTGCTCAAGGGATAATTACTCTTGACAATTGTTCCAATG
ATTTGCATCAGTTGCCACCAAGAAATAATGAAGTGGAGTATTGCAACCAGTTACTGGACAGCAGCAAAAA
ATTGGACTCAGATGATCTATCATGTCAGGATGCAACCCATACCCAAATTGAGGAAGATGTTGCAACACAG
TTGACACAACTTGCTTCGATAATTAAGATCAATTATATAAAACCAGAGGACAAAAAAGTTGAAAGTACAC
CAACAAGCCTTGTCACATGTAATGTACAGCAAAAATACAATCAGGAGAAGGGCACAATGCAACAGAAACC
ACCTTCAAGTGTACACAATAATCATGGTTCATCATTAACAAAACAAAAGAACCCAACCCAGAAAAAGACA
AAATCCACCCCATCAAGAGATCGGCGGAAAAAGAAGCCCACAGTTGTAAGTTATCAAGAAAATGATCGGC
AGAAGTGGGAAAAGTTGTCCTATATGTATGGCACAATATGCGACATTTGGATAGCATCGAAATTTCAAAA
TTTTGGGCAATTTTGTCCACATGATTTTCCTACTGTATTTGGGAAAATTTCTTCCTCGACCAAAATATGG
AAACCACTGGCTCAAACGAGGTCCATTATGCAACCCAAAACAGTATTTCCACCACTCACTCAGATAAAAT
TACAGAGATATCCTGAATCAGCAGAGGAAAAGGTGAAGGTTGAACCATTGGATTCACTCAGCTTATTTCA
TCTTAAAACGGAATCCAACGGGAAGGCATTCACTGATAAAGCTTATAATTCTCAGGTACAGTTAACGGTG
AATGCCAATCAGAAAGCCCATCCTTTGACCCAGCCCTCCTCTCCACCTAACCAGTGTGCTAACGTGATGG
CAGGCGATGACCAAATACGGTTTCAGCAGGTTGTTAAGGAGCAACTCATGCATCAGAGACTGCCAACATT
GCCTGGTATCTCTCATGAAACACCCTTACCGGAGTCAGCACTAACTCTCAGGAATGTAAATGTAGTGTGT
TCAGGTGGAATTACAGTGGTTTCTACCAAAAGTGAAGAGGAAGTCTGTTCATCCAGTTTTGGAACATCAG
AATTTTCCACAGTGGACAGTGCACAGAAAAATTTTAATGATTATGCCATGAACTTCTTTACTAACCCTAC
AAAAAACCTAGTGTCTATAACTAAAGATTCTGAACTGCCCACCTGCAGCTGTCTTGATCGAGTTATACAA
AAAGACAAAGGCCCATATTATACACACCTTGGGGCAGGACCAAGTGTTGCTGCTGTCAGGGAAATCATGG
AGAATAGGTATGGTCAAAAAGGAAACGCAATAAGGATAGAAATAGTAGTGTACACCGGTAAAGAAGGGAA
AAGCTCTCATGGGTGTCCAATTGCTAAGTGGGTTTTAAGAAGAAGCAGTGATGAAGAAAAAGTTCTTTGT
TTGGTCCGGCAGCGTACAGGCCACCACTGTCCAACTGCTGTGATGGTGGTGCTCATCATGGTGTGGGATG
GCATCCCTCTTCCAATGGCCGACCGGCTATACACAGAGCTCACAGAGAATCTAAAGTCATACAATGGGCA
CCCTACCGACAGAAGATGCACCCTCAATGAAAATCGTACCTGTACATGTCAAGGAATTGATCCAGAGACT
TGTGGAGCTTCATTCTCTTTTGGCTGTTCATGGAGTATGTACTTTAATGGCTGTAAGTTTGGTAGAAGCC
CAAGCCCCAGAAGATTTAGAATTGATCCAAGCTCTCCCTTACATGAAAAAAACCTTGAAGATAACTTACA
GAGTTTGGCTACACGATTAGCTCCAATTTATAAGCAGTATGCTCCAGTAGCTTACCAAAATCAGGTGGAA
TATGAAAATGTTGCCCGAGAATGTCGGCTTGGCAGCAAGGAAGGTCGTCCCTTCTCTGGGGTCACTGCTT
GCCTGGACTTCTGTGCTCATCCCCACAGGGACATTCACAACATGAATAATGGAAGCACTGTGGTTTGTAC
CTTAACTCGAGAAGATAACCGCTCTTTGGGTGTTATTCCTCAAGATGAGCAGCTCCATGTGCTACCTCTT
TATAAGCTTTCAGACACAGATGAGTTTGGCTCCAAGGAAGGAATGGAAGCCAAGATCAAATCTGGGGCCA
TCGAGGTCCTGGCACCCCGCCGCAAAAAAAGAACGTGTTTCACTCAGCCTGTTCCCCGTTCTGGAAAGAA
GAGGGCTGCGATGATGACAGAGGTTCTTGCACATAAGATAAGGGCAGTGGAAAAGAAACCTATTCCCCGA
ATCAAGCGGAAGAATAACTCAACAACAACAAACAACAGTAAGCCTTCGTCACTGCCAACCTTAGGGAGTA
ACACTGAGACCGTGCAACCTGAAGTAAAAAGTGAAACCGAACCCCATTTTATCTTAAAAAGTTCAGACAA
CACTAAAACTTATTCGCTGATGCCATCCGCTCCTCACCCAGTGAAAGAGGCATCTCCAGGCTTCTCCTGG
TCCCCGAAGACTGCTTCAGCCACACCAGCTCCACTGAAGAATGACGCAACAGCCTCATGCGGGTTTTCAG
AAAGAAGCAGCACTCCCCACTGTACGATGCCTTCGGGAAGACTCAGTGGTGCCAATGCAGCTGCTGCTGA
TGGCCCTGGCATTTCACAGCTTGGCGAAGTGGCTCCTCTCCCCACCCTGTCTGCTCCTGTGATGGAGCCC
CTCATTAATTCTGAGCCTTCCACTGGTGTGACTGAGCCGCTAACGCCTCATCAGCCAAACCACCAGCCCT
CCTTCCTCACCTCTCCTCAAGACCTTGCCTCTTCTCCAATGGAAGAAGATGAGCAGCATTCTGAAGCAGA
TGAGCCTCCATCAGACGAACCCCTATCTGATGACCCCCTGTCACCTGCTGAGGAGAAATTGCCCCACATT
GATGAGTATTGGTCAGACAGTGAGCACATCTTTTTGGATGCAAATATTGGTGGGGTGGCCATCGCACCTG
CTCACGGCTCGGTTTTGATTGAGTGTGCCCGGCGAGAGCTGCACGCTACCACTCCTGTTGAGCACCCCAA
CCGTAATCATCCAACCCGCCTCTCCCTTGTCTTTTACCAGCACAAAAACCTAAATAAGCCCCAACATGGT
TTTGAACTAAACAAGATTAAGTTTGAGGCTAAAGAAGCTAAGAATAAGAAAATGAAGGCCTCAGAGCAAA
AAGACCAGGCAGCTAATGAAGGTCCAGAACAGTCCTCTGAAGTAAATGAATTGAACCAAATTCCTTCTCA
TAAAGCATTAACATTAACCCATGACAATGTTGTCACCGTGTCCCCTTATGCTCTCACACACGTTGCGGGG
CCCTATAACCATTGGGTCTGATACCCAGCTTTCTTGTACAAAGTGGTATACCCATACGATGTTCCAGATT
ACGCTTAGTAATGAGAAATACTCAGAAGATGTCACTCACCATAGTCCGCAGTGAAAGATAAATGATCGGT
ATTTTGCCCGTGATTCTGTTTTAGAGCTAGAAATAGCAAGTAGGCCACTGAGCAAGAACTATGAATGAGA
TCTTTAGACATATTGCGGCCGCTTTCTCCGCGATCCAGACATGATAAGATACATTGATGAGTTTGGACAA
ACCAAAACTAGAATGCAGTGAAAAAAATGCCTTATTTGTGAAATTTGTGATGCTATTGCCTTATTTGTAA
CCATTATAAGCTGCAATAAACAAGTTATCTATAACAAGAAAATATATATATAATAAGTTATCACGTAAGT
AGAACATGAAATAACAATATAATTATCGTATGAGTTAAATCTTAAAAGTCACGTAAAAGATAATCATGCG
TCATTTTGACTCACGCGGTCGTTATAGTTCAAAATCAGTGACACTTACCGCATTGACAAGCACGCCTCAC
GGGAGCTCCAAGCGGCGACTGAGATGTCCTAAATGCACAGCGACGGATTCGCGCTATTTAGAAAGAGAGA
GCAATATTTCAAGAATGCATGCGTCAATTTTACGCAGACTATCTTTCTAGGGTTAAGAATTCACTGGCCG
TCGTTTTACAACGTCGTGACTGGGAAAACCCTGGCGTTACCCAACTTAATCGCCTTGCAGCACATCCCCC
TTTCGCCAGCTGGCGTAATAGCGAAGAGGCCCGCACCGATCGCCCTTCCCAACAGTTGCGCAGCCTGAAT
GGCGAATGGCGCCTGATGCGGTATTTTCTCCTTACGCATCTGTGCGGTATTTCACACCGCATATGGTGCA
CTCTCAGTACAATCTGCTCTGATGCCGCATAGTTAAGCCAGCCCCGACACCCGCCAACACCCGCTGACGC
GCCCTGACGGGCTTGTCTGCTCCCGGCATCCGCTTACAGACAAGCTGTGACCATGTCTCCGGGAGCTGCA
TGTGTCAGAGGTTTTCACCGTCATCACCGAAACACGCGAGTTCGAAAGGGCCTCGTGATACGCCTATTTT
TATAGGTTAATGTCATGATAATAATGGTTTCTTAGACGTCAGGTGGCACTTTTCGGGGAAATGTGCGCGG
AACCCCTATTTGTTTATTTTTCTAAATACATTCAAATATGTATCCGCTCATGAGACAATAACCCTGATAA
ATGCTTCAATAATATTGAAAAAGGAAGAGTATGAGTATTCAACATTTCCGTGTCGCCCTTATTCCCTTTT
TTGCGGCATTTTGCCTTCCTGTTTTTGCTCACCCAGAAACGCTGGTGAAAGTAAAAGATGCTGAAGATCA
GTTGGGTGCACGAGTGGGTTACATCGAACTGGATCTCAACAGCGGTAAGATCCTTGAGAGTTTTCGCCCC
GAAGAACGTTTTCCAATGATGAGCACTTTTAAAGTTCTGCTATGTGGCGCGGTATTATCCCGTATTGACG
CCGGGCAAGAGCAACTCGGTCGCCGCATACACTATTCTCAGAATGACTTGGTTGAGTACTCACCAGTCAC
AGAAAAGCATCTTACGGATGGCATGACAGTAAGAGAATTATGCAGTGCTGCCATAACCATGAGTGATAAC
ACTGCGGCCAACTTACTTCTGACAACGATCGGAGGACCGAAGGAGCTAACCGCTTTTTTGCACAACATGG
GGGATCATGTAACTCGCCTTGATCGTTGGGAACCGGAGCTGAATGAAGCCATACCAAACGACGAGCGTGA
CACCACGATGCCTGTAGCAATGGCAACAACGTTGCGCAAACTATTAACTGGCGAACTACTTACTCTAGCT
TCCCGGCAACAATTAATAGACTGGATGGAGGCGGATAAAGTTGCAGGACCACTTCTGCGCTCGGCCCTTC
CGGCTGGCTGGTTTATTGCTGATAAATCTGGAGCCGGTGAGCGTGGTTCACGCGGTATCATTGCAGCACT
GGGGCCAGATGGTAAGCCCTCCCGTATCGTAGTTATCTACACGACGGGGAGTCAGGCAACTATGGATGAA
CGAAATAGACAGATCGCTGAGATAGGTGCCTCACTGATTAAGCATTGGTAACTGTCAGACCAAGTTTACT
CATATATACTTTAGATTGATTTAAAACTTCATTTTTAATTTAAAAGGATCTAGGTGAAGATCCTTTTTGA
TAATCTCATGACCAAAATCCCTTAACGTGAGTTTTCGTTCCACTGAGCGTCAGACCCCGTAGAAAAGATC
AAAGGATCTTCTTGAGATCCTTTTTTTCTGCGCGTAATCTGCTGCTTGCAAACAAAAAAACCACCGCTAC
CAGCGGTGGTTTGTTTGCCGGATCAAGAGCTACCAACTCTTTTTCCGAAGGTAACTGGCTTCAGCAGAGC
GCAGATACCAAATACTGTTCTTCTAGTGTAGCCGTAGTTAGGCCACCACTTCAAGAACTCTGTAGCACCG
CCTACATACCTCGCTCTGCTAATCCTGTTACCAGTGGCTGCTGCCAGTGGCGATAAGTCGTGTCTTACCG
GGTTGGACTCAAGACGATAGTTACCGGATAAGGCGCAGCGGTCGGGCTGAACGGGGGGTTCGTGCACACA
GCCCAGCTTGGAGCGAACGACCTACACCGAACTGAGATACCTACAGCGTGAGCTATGAGAAAGCGCCACG
CTTCCCGAAGGGAGAAAGGCGGACAGGTATCCGGTAAGCGGCAGGGTCGGAACAGGAGAGCGCACGAGGG
AGCTTCCAGGGGGAAACGCCTGGTATCTTTATAGTCCTGTCGGGTTTCGCCACCTCTGACTTGAGCGTCG
ATTTTTGTGATGCTCGTCAGGGGGGCGGAGCCTATGGAAAAACGCCAGCAACGCGGCCTTTTTACGGTTC
CTGGCCTTTTGCTGGCCTTTTGCTCACATGTTCTTTCCTGCGTTATCCCCTGATTCTGTGGATAACCGTA
TTACCGCCTTTGAGTGAGCTGATACCGCTCGCCGCAGCCGAACGACCGAGCGCAGCGAGTCAGTGAGCGA
GGAAGCGGATGAGCGCCCAATACGCAAACCGCCTCTCACCGCGCGTTGGCCGATTCATTAATGCAGCTGG
CACGACAGGTTTCCCGACTGGAAAGCGGGCAGTGAGCGCAACGCAAACCGCCTCTCCCCGCGCGTTGGCC
GATTCATTAATGCAGCTGGCACGACAGGTTTCCCGACTGGAAAGCGGGCAGTGAGCGCAACGCAATTAAT
GTGAGTTAGCTCACTCATTAGGCACCCCAGGCTTTACACTTTATGCTTCCGGCTCGTATGTTGTGTGGAA
TTGTGAGCGGATAACAATTTCACACAGGAAACAGCTATGACCATGATTACGCCAAGGTCGACTTAACCCT
AGAAAGATAATCATATTGTGACGTACGTTAAAGATAATCATGCGTAAAATTGACGCATGTGTTTTATCGG
TCTGTATATCGAGGTTTATTTATTAATTTGAATAGATATTAAGTTTTATTATATTTACACTTACATACTA
ATAATAAATTCAACAAACAATTTATTTATGTTTATTTATTTATTAAAAAAAAACAAAAACTCAAAATTTC
TTCTATAAAGTAACAAAACTTTTAGCAGTGAAAAAAATGCTTTATTTGTGAAATTTGTGATGCTATTGCT
TTATTTGTAACCATTATAAGCTGCAATAAACAAGTTAACAACAACAATTGCATTCATTTTATGTTTCAGG
TTCAGGGGGAGGTGTGGGAGGTTTTTTAAAGCAAGTAAAACCTCTACAAATGTGGTATGGCTGATTATGA
TCCTCTGGAGATTCATGCGCCAGGTTTTCTGGTCATGCACCACGTTCGTGGGCCCTCAGGAACCTCCACG
TCAGCGGTAACTGTGAAGCCCAGTCGCTCGTAAAAAGGAAGATTCCGGGGAGCACTGGTTTCGAGGAACG
CCGGCACGCCAGCCCGTTCCGCGGCCTCAACACCAGGAAGAACGACAGCGCTTCCCAAACCTTTACCTTG
GTGATCTGGGCTGACACCGACAGTGGCAAGAAACCACGCAGGCTCCTTTGGTCTATGAGGAGCCAGCAAG
CCCTCCATTTGCTGTTGTGCCGCCAACCTACTCCCTGACAGCTCGGCCATCCGCGGACCTATTTCCGCGA
ACACTGCGCCGGCTTCGACGCTTTCCGGAGTAGTCCAGACCGCAACTGCGGCACCATCGTCCGCAACCCA
AACTTTACCAATGTCCAGACCCACGCGCGTAAGAAACAGCTCTTGCAACTCAGTTACCCTCTCTATGTGT
CTGTCCGGATCTACGGTATGGCGGGTCGCTGGATAATCTGCAAATGCTGCGGCAAGTGTTCGGACAGCCC
GTGGTACATCGTCACGGGTAGCGAGCCTAACAGTGGGCTTATATTCCGTCATGGGGCCGGGGTTCTCCTC
CACGTCGCCGGCCTGCTTCAGCAGGCTGAAGTTGGTGGCGCCGCTGCCCCCGGGGAGCATGTCAAGGTCA
AAATCGTCAAGAGCGTCAGCAGGCAGCATATCAAGGTCAAAGTCGTCAAGGGCATCGGCTGGGAGCATGT
CTAAGTCAAAATCGTCAAGGGCGTCGGTCGGCCCGCCGCTTTCGCACTTTAGCTGTTTCTCCAGGCCACA
TATGATTAGTTCCAGGCCGAAAAGGAAGGCAGGTTCGGCTCCCTGCCGGTCGAACAGCTCAATTGCTTGT
TTCAGAAGTGGGGGCATAGAATCGGTGGTAGGTGTCTCTCTTTCCTCTTTTGCTACTTGATGCTCCTGTT
CCTCCAATACGCAGCCCAGTGTAAAGTGGCCCACGGCGGACAGAGCGTACAGTGCGTTCTCCAGGGAGAA
GCCTTGCTGACACAGGAACGCGAGCTGATTTTCCAGGGTTTCGTACTGTTTCTCTGTTGGGCGGGTGCCG
AGATGCACTTTAGCCCCGTCACGATGTGAGAGGAGAGCACAGCGGTATGACTTGGCGTTGTTCCGCAGAA
AGTCTTGCCATGACTCGCCTTCCAGGGGGCAGGAGTGGGTATGATGCCTGTCCAGCATCTCGATTGGCAG
GGCATCGAGCAGGGCCCGCTTGTTCTTCACGTGCCAGTACAGGGTAGGCTGCTCAACTCCCAGCTTTTGA
GCGAGTTTCCTTGTCGTCAGGCCTTCGATACCGACTCCATTGAGTAATTCCAGAGCAGAGTTTATGACTT
TGCTCTTGTCCAGTCTAGACATCTTATCGTCATCGTCTTTGTAATCCATGGTGGCGGATCCCGCGTCACG
ACACCTGTGTTCTGGCGGCAAACCCGTTGCGAAAAAGAACGTTCACGGCGACTACTGCACTTATATACGG
TTCTCCCCCACCCTCGGGAAAAAGGCGGAGCCAGTACACGACATCACTTTCCCAGTTTACCCCGCGCCAC
CTTCTCTAGGCACCGGTTCAATTGCCGACCCCTCCCCCCAACTTCTCGGGCACTGTGGGCCATGTGCGCT
CTGCCCCATGGTAATAGCCATGACTAATACGTAGATGTACTGCCAAGTAGGAAAGTGCCATAAGGTCATG
TACTGGGCATAATGCCAGGCGGGCCATTTACCGTCATTGACGTCAATAGGGGGCGTACTTGGCATATGAT
ACACTTGATGTACTGCCAAGTGGGCAGTTTACCGTAAATACTCCACCCATTGACGTCAATGGAAAGTGCC
TATTGGCGTTACTATGGGAACATACGTCATTATTGACGTCAATGGGCGGGGGTCGTTGGGCGGTCAGCCA
GGCGGGCCATTTACCGTAAGTTATGTAACGCGGAACTCCATATATGGGCTATGAACTAATGACCCCGTAA
TTGATTACTATTAATAACTAGTCAATAATCAATGTCATAAGCTCTAATCGCATAATCGAGCTAAGAGCGA
TTAATATGCTTAGCTAGCTTAGCTAAGCTAGATTTCTCTATTCTCCCACAATATATAGCAGCTATTAGCT
TAGCAGTCCGAATACGATCGTCCACGATCCATAAGCGTAACACATTTGAGTAGCGACTGACGGGCACCGG
AGCCACTCGAGTGGAATT
Features (pLannotate 1.2.2; 27 found; start..end, strand, type, name):
      9..257     +  promoter       TRE3GV promoter (fragment): 3rd-generation Tet-responsive promoter that can be activated by binding of Tet-On® 3G, optimized for retroviral and lentiviral vectors
    264..305     +  promoter       tight TRE promoter (fragment): Tet-responsive promoter PTight, consisting of seven tet operator sequences followed by the minimal CMV promoter
    368..392     +  protein_bind   attB1: mutant version of attB; recombination site for the Gateway® BP reaction BP Clonase™
    401..6808    +  CDS            TET1: TET1_HUMAN - Also known as CXXC6, KIAA1676, LCX. Experimental evidence at protein level: Swiss-Prot protein existence level 1. Dioxygenase that catalyzes the conversion of the modified genomic base 5-methylcytosine (5mC) into 5-hydroxymethylcytosine (5hmC) and plays a key role in active DNA demethylation. Also mediates subsequent conversion of 5hmC into 5-formylcytosine (5fC), and conversion of 5fC to 5-carboxylcytosine (5caC). Conversion of 5mC into 5hmC, 5fC and 5caC probably constitutes the first step in cytosine demethylation. Methylation at the C5 position of cytosine bases is an epigenet
   6813..6837    -  protein_bind   attB2: mutant version of attB; recombination site for the Gateway® BP reaction BP Clonase™
   6839..6867    +  CDS            3xHA (fragment): three tandem HA epitope tags
   6905..6927    +  promoter       SNR52 promoter (fragment): promoter for the S. cerevisiae small nucleolar RNA gene SNR52
   6948..6971    +  misc_RNA       gRNA scaffold (fragment): guide RNA scaffold for the Streptococcus pyogenes CRISPR/Cas9 system
   7032..7166    -  polyA_signal   SV40 poly(A) signal: SV40 polyadenylation signal
   7479..7636    +  CDS            lacZα (fragment): LacZα fragment of β-galactosidase; lacZ fragment
   7642..7741    -  misc_feature   bom (fragment): basis of mobility region from pBR322
   7845..7880    -  CDS            rop (fragment): Rop protein, which maintains plasmids at low copy number; rop
   7976..8080    +  promoter       AmpR promoter: bla
   8081..8941    +  CDS            AmpR: β-lactamase; bla; confers resistance to ampicillin, carbenicillin, and related antibiotics
   9112..9700    +  rep_origin     ori: high-copy-number ColE1/pMB1/pBR322/pUC origin of replication
   9883..9975    +  CDS            lacI (fragment): lac repressor; lacI; The lac repressor binds to the lac operator to inhibit transcription in E. coli. This inhibition can be relieved by adding lactose or isopropyl-β-D-thiogalactopyranoside (IPTG).
   9981..10064   +  CDS            lacI (fragment): lac repressor; lacI; The lac repressor binds to the lac operator to inhibit transcription in E. coli. This inhibition can be relieved by adding lactose or isopropyl-β-D-thiogalactopyranoside (IPTG).
  10077..10098   +  protein_bind   CAP binding site: CAP binding activates transcription in the presence of cAMP. E. coli catabolite activator protein
  10113..10143   +  promoter       lac promoter: promoter for the E. coli lac operon
  10147..10169   +  protein_bind   lac operator (fragment): The lac repressor binds to the lac operator to inhibit transcription in E. coli. This inhibition can be relieved by adding lactose or isopropyl-β-D-thiogalactopyranoside (IPTG). lac repressor encoded by lacI
  10455..10536   -  polyA_signal   SV40 poly(A) signal: SV40 polyadenylation signal
  10559..10642   -  CDS            large T antigen (fragment): large T antigen from SV40 (simian virus 40)
  10656..11252   -  CDS            pac: PUAC_STRAD - Protein predicted: Swiss-Prot protein existence level 4. Detoxification of puromycin. From Streptomyces alboniger.
  11325..11435   -  CDS            VP48: 3 tandem repeats of the minimal activation domain of herpes simplex virus VP16 (Cheng et al., 2013)
  11365..12062   -  CDS            rtTA3 (fragment): reverse tetracycline transactivator 3 activates expression from Tet-responsive promoters in the presence of doxycycline
  12115..12326   -  promoter       EF-1α core promoter: core promoter for human elongation factor EF-1α
  12327..12706   -  enhancer       CMV enhancer: human cytomegalovirus immediate early enhancer
