[The description below was written by a language model from this plasmid's Addgene catalogue record and pLannotate feature annotations shown in this document.]
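Description:
pPB-cT3G-cERP2-TET1 is a mammalian expression plasmid (about 12.9 kb) built on the pPB-cT3G-cERP2 backbone and described as a PiggyBac transposon vector for doxycycline-inducible expression of human TET1. In bacteria it is maintained as a high-copy plasmid through a ColE1/pUC-type origin and selected with ampicillin via the β-lactamase gene. Remnants of cloning-vector sequence (lacZα, lacI, bom and rop fragments, lac promoter/operator) are also detected. The automated annotation does not mark the PiggyBac terminal repeats, so their positions cannot be stated from the feature table, although the catalogue entry identifies the plasmid as a transposon intended for transposase-mediated genomic integration.

The payload is an all-in-one Tet-On arrangement. A third-generation Tet-responsive promoter (TRE3G-type, annotated as fragments) drives the full-length TET1 coding sequence, which was introduced by Gateway cloning and is flanked by attB1 and attB2 sites, followed by an SV40 polyadenylation signal. TET1 is a dioxygenase that oxidises 5-methylcytosine to 5-hydroxymethylcytosine and further derivatives, initiating active DNA demethylation. A short HA-tag-like fragment lies just past attB2, but the record does not indicate whether it is fused in frame. The brief SNR52 promoter and gRNA scaffold hits nearby are very short partial matches of unclear significance.

On the opposite strand, a CMV enhancer plus EF-1α core promoter drives a reverse tetracycline transactivator followed by the puromycin N-acetyltransferase gene and an SV40 poly(A) signal, giving constitutive transactivator expression and puromycin selection of stable integrants. The linkage between these two coding sequences is not annotated. The associated work concerns induction of meiosis from human pluripotent stem cells, where inducible TET1 expression would serve as one factor.
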