Addgene plasmid #222572: pPB-cT3G-cERP2-TET1
Purpose: PiggyBac transposon plasmid for doxycycline inducible expression of TET1
Depositing lab: George Church. Depositing organization: Harvard Medical School. Publication: Induction of Meiosis from Human Pluripotent Stem Cells. Pierson Smela M, Adams J, Ma C, Breimann L, Widocki U, Shioda T, Church GM. bioRxiv 2024.05.31.596483 10.1101/2024.05.31.596483.
Backbone
  Vector backbone: pPB-cT3G-cERP2
  Vector type: Mammalian Expression
  Selectable markers: Puromycin
Growth in bacteria
  Bacterial resistance: Ampicillin, 100 μg/mL
  Growth temperature: 37°C
  Growth strain: DH5alpha
  Copy number: High Copy
Gene/Insert
  Gene/Insert name: TET1
  Species: H. sapiens (human)
  Entrez Gene: TET1 (a.k.a. CXXC6, LCX, bA119F7.1)
  Cloning method: Gateway Cloning
Terms and licenses: Academic/Nonprofit Terms; Industry Terms: Not Available to Industry
Depositor comments: Please visit https://doi.org/10.1101/2024.05.31.596483 for bioRxiv preprint.
How to cite: pPB-cT3G-cERP2-TET1 was a gift from George Church (Addgene plasmid # 222572 ; http://n2t.net/addgene:222572 ; RRID:Addgene_222572)
